Addgene plasmid #167239: pJBL7070
Purpose: malachite green aptamer tagged sfGFP
Depositing lab: Julius Lucks. Depositing organization: Northwestern University.
Backbone
  Vector backbone: pJL1
  Vector type: Synthetic Biology
Growth in bacteria
  Bacterial resistance: Kanamycin, 50 μg/mL
  Growth temperature: 37°C
  Growth strain: DH5alpha
  Copy number: High Copy
Gene/Insert
  Gene/Insert name: pT7-sfGFP-MGA
  Species: Other
  Cloning method: Gibson Cloning
Terms and licenses: Academic/Nonprofit Terms; Industry Terms: Not Available to Industry
How to cite: pJBL7070 was a gift from Julius Lucks (Addgene plasmid # 167239 ; http://n2t.net/addgene:167239 ; RRID:Addgene_167239)
