[The description below was written by a language model from this plasmid's Addgene catalogue record and pLannotate feature annotations shown in this document.]
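Description:
pJBL7070 is a small (about 2.6 kb) synthetic biology plasmid built on the pJL1 backbone, a compact T7-driven expression vector. It is propagated in E. coli from a high-copy ColE1/pUC-type origin of replication and selected with kanamycin through an aminoglycoside phosphotransferase (KanR) gene, which lies on the strand opposite the expression cassette.

The payload, recorded as pT7-sfGFP-MGA and assembled by Gibson cloning, is a single transcription unit. A bacteriophage T7 promoter is followed by the efficient ribosome binding site from T7 gene 10 and the coding sequence for superfolder GFP, a fast-maturing green fluorescent protein derived from Aequorea victoria. According to the catalogue entry, the transcript is tagged with a malachite green aptamer, an RNA motif that binds the malachite green dye and activates its fluorescence. The automated annotation does not call this aptamer as a feature, so its exact position is not stated, though the insert name implies that it lies downstream of sfGFP. The annotation does identify a hepatitis delta virus ribozyme downstream of the sfGFP reading frame; such a self-cleaving element typically gives the RNA a defined 3' end. It is followed by a T7 terminator. A short fragment labelled SET1 sits between the ribozyme and the terminator. It derives from T7 gene 10 and is probably just phage sequence flanking the terminator rather than a functional solubility tag.

Pairing an RNA aptamer signal with a fluorescent protein signal should allow transcription and translation to be followed from the same template wherever T7 RNA polymerase is supplied. The record gives the purpose only as aptamer-tagged sfGFP and names no specific application.
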