Features (pLannotate 1.2.2; 8 found; start..end, strand, type, name):
     17..605     +  rep_origin     ori: high-copy-number ColE1/pMB1/pBR322/pUC origin of replication
    633..651     +  promoter       T7 promoter: promoter for bacteriophage T7 RNA polymerase
    684..704     +  RBS            RBS: efficient ribosome binding site from bacteriophage T7 gene 10 (Olins and Rangwala, 1989)
    714..1427    +  CDS            Superfolder GFP: Superfolder GFP is a basic (constitutively fluorescent) green fluorescent protein published in 2005, derived from Aequorea victoria. It is reported to be a very rapidly-maturing weak dimer.
   1476..1567    +  ncRNA          HDV ribozyme: Accession: RF00094 - Hepatitis delta virus ribozyme
   1570..1619    +  CDS            SET1 (fragment): solubility-enhancement tag derived from T7 phage gene 10B
   1627..1674    +  terminator     T7 terminator: transcription terminator for bacteriophage T7 RNA polymerase
   1692..2507    -  CDS            KanR: aminoglycoside phosphotransferase; aph(3')-Ia; confers resistance to kanamycin in bacteria or G418 (Geneticin®) in eukaryotes
>Addgene plasmid #167239 | pJBL7070 | addgene full sequence | sequence record 331133 | Addgene NGS Result
AGATCAAAGGATCTTCTTGAGATCCTTTTTTTCTGCGCGTAATCTGCTGCTTGCAAACAAAAAAACCACC
GCTACCAGCGGTGGTTTGTTTGCCGGATCAAGAGCTACCAACTCTTTTTCCGAAGGTAACTGGCTTCAGC
AGAGCGCAGATACCAAATACTGTTCTTCTAGTGTAGCCGTAGTTAGGCCACCACTTCAAGAACTCTGTAG
CACCGCCTACATACCTCGCTCTGCTAATCCTGTTACCAGTGGCTGCTGCCAGTGGCGATAAGTCGTGTCT
TACCGGGTTGGACTCAAGACGATAGTTACCGGATAAGGCGCAGCGGTCGGGCTGAACGGGGGGTTCGTGC
ACACAGCCCAGCTTGGAGCGAACGACCTACACCGAACTGAGATACCTACAGCGTGAGCTATGAGAAAGCG
CCACGCTTCCCGAAGGGAGAAAGGCGGACAGGTATCCGGTAAGCGGCAGGGTCGGAACAGGAGAGCGCAC
GAGGGAGCTTCCAGGGGGAAACGCCTGGTATCTTTATAGTCCTGTCGGGTTTCGCCACCTCTGACTTGAG
CGTCGATTTTTGTGATGCTCGTCAGGGGGGCGGAGCCTATGGAAAAACGCCAGCAACGCGATCCCGCGAA
ATTAATACGACTCACTATAGGGAGACCACAACGGTTTCCCTCTAGAAATAATTTTGTTTAACTTTAAGAA
GGAGGAAGGATCTATGAGCAAAGGAGAAGAACTTTTCACTGGAGTTGTCCCAATTCTTGTTGAATTAGAT
GGTGATGTTAATGGGCACAAATTTTCTGTCCGTGGAGAGGGTGAAGGTGATGCTACAAACGGAAAACTCA
CCCTTAAATTTATTTGCACTACTGGAAAACTACCTGTTCCGTGGCCAACACTTGTCACTACTCTGACCTA
TGGTGTTCAATGCTTTTCCCGTTATCCGGATCACATGAAACGGCATGACTTTTTCAAGAGTGCCATGCCC
GAAGGTTATGTACAGGAACGCACTATATCTTTCAAAGATGACGGGACCTACAAGACGCGTGCTGAAGTCA
AGTTTGAAGGTGATACCCTTGTTAATCGTATCGAGTTAAAGGGTATTGATTTTAAAGAAGATGGAAACAT
TCTTGGACACAAACTCGAGTACAACTTTAACTCACACAATGTATACATCACGGCAGACAAACAAAAGAAT
GGAATCAAAGCTAACTTCAAAATTCGCCACAACGTTGAAGATGGTTCCGTTCAACTAGCAGACCATTATC
AACAAAATACTCCAATTGGCGATGGCCCTGTCCTTTTACCAGACAACCATTACCTGTCGACACAATCTGT
CCTTTCGAAAGATCCCAACGAAAAGCGTGACCACATGGTCCTTCTTGAGTTTGTAACTGCTGCTGGGATT
ACACATGGCATGGATGAGCTCTACAAATAAGGATCTGAAGGGGATCCCGACTGGCGAGAGCCAGGTAACG
AATGGATCGGGTCGGCATGGCATCTCCACCTCCTCGCGGTCCGACCTGGGCATCCGAAGGAGGACGTCGT
CCACTCGGATGGCTAAGGGAGGTCGACCGGCTGCTAACAAAGCCCGAAAGGAAGCTGAGTTGGCTGCTGC
CACCGCTGAGCAATAACTAGCATAACCCCTTGGGGCCTCTAAACGGGTCTTGAGGGGTTTTTTGCTGAAA
GCCAATTCTGATTAGAAAAACTCATCGAGCATCAAATGAAACTGCAATTTATTCATATCAGGATTATCAA
TACCATATTTTTGAAAAAGCCGTTTCTGTAATGAAGGAGAAAACTCACCGAGGCAGTTCCATAGGATGGC
AAGATCCTGGTATCGGTCTGCGATTCCGACTCGTCCAACATCAATACAACCTATTAATTTCCCCTCGTCA
AAAATAAGGTTATCAAGTGAGAAATCACCATGAGTGACGACTGAATCCGGTGAGAATGGCAAAAGCTTAT
GCATTTCTTTCCAGACTTGTTCAACAGGCCAGCCATTACGCTCGTCATCAAAATCACTCGCATCAACCAA
ACCGTTATTCATTCGTGATTGCGCCTGAGCGAGACGAAATACGCGATCGCTGTTAAAAGGACAATTACAA
ACAGGAATCGAATGCAACCGGCGCAGGAACACTGCCAGCGCATCAACAATATTTTCACCTGAATCAGGAT
ATTCTTCTAATACCTGGAATGCTGTTTTCCCGGGGATCGCAGTGGTGAGTAACCATGCATCATCAGGAGT
ACGGATAAAATGCTTGATGGTCGGAAGAGGCATAAATTCCGTCAGCCAGTTTAGTCTGACCATCTCATCT
GTAACATCATTGGCAACGCTACCTTTGCCATGTTTCAGAAACAACTCTGGCGCATCGGGCTTCCCATACA
ATCGATAGATTGTCGCACCTGATTGCCCGACATTATCGCGAGCCCATTTATACCCATATAAATCAGCATC
CATGTTGGAATTTAATCGCGGCTTCGAGCAAGACGTTTCCCGTTGAATATGGCTCATAACACCCCTTGTA
TTACTGTTTATGTAAGCAGACAGTTTTATTGTTCATGATGATATATTTTTATCTTGTGCAATGTAACATC
AGAGATTTTGAGACACAACGTG
